>Addgene plasmid #124982 | pCDH-EF1-Luc2-cG-BSD | addgene full sequence | sequence record 243981 | Addgene NGS Result
GAAGAAGAAGGTGGAGAGAGAGACAGAGACAGATCCATTCGATTAGTGAACGGATCTCGACGGTATCGGT
TAACTTTTAAAAGAAAAGGGGGGATTGGGGGGTACAGTGCAGGGGAAAGAATAGTAGACATAATAGCAAC
AGACATACAAACTAAAGAATTACAAAAACAAATTACAAAATTCAAAATTTTATCGATATCGATAGCTATC
GATATCGATATCGATAGCTTTGCAAAGATGGATAAAGTTTTAAACAGAGAGGAATCTTTGCAGCTAATGG
ACCTTCTAGGTCTTGAAAGGAGTGGGAATTGGCTCCGGTGCCCGTCAGTGGGCAGAGCGCACATCGCCCA
CAGTCCCCGAGAAGTTGGGGGGAGGGGTCGGCAATTGAACCGGTGCCTAGAGAAGGTGGCGCGGGGTAAA
CTGGGAAAGTGATGTCGTGTACTGGCTCCGCCTTTTTCCCGAGGGTGGGGGAGAACCGTATATAAGTGCA
GTAGTCGCCGTGAACGTTCTTTTTCGCAACGGGTTTGCCGCCAGAACACAGGTAAGTGCCGTGTGTGGTT
CCCGCGGGCCTGGCCTCTTTACGGGTTATGGCCCTTGCGTGCCTTGAATTACTTCCACCTGGCTGCAGTA
CGTGATTCTTGATCCCGAGCTTCGGGTTGGAAGTGGGTGGGAGAGTTCGAGGCCTTGCGCTTAAGGAGCC
CCTTCGCCTCGTGCTTGAGTTGAGGCCTGGCCTGGGCGCTGGGGCCGCCGCGTGCGAATCTGGTGGCACC
TTCGCGCCTGTCTCGCTGCTTTCGATAAGTCTCTAGCCATTTAAAATTTTTGATGACCTGCTGCGACGCT
TTTTTTCTGGCAAGATAGTCTTGTAAATGCGGGCCAAGATCTGCACACTGGTATTTCGGTTTTTGGGGCC
GCGGGCGGCGACGGGGCCCGTGCGTCCCAGCGCACATGTTCGGCGAGGCGGGGCCTGCGAGCGCGGCCAC
CGAGAATCGGACGGGGGTAGTCTCAAGCTGGCCGGCCTGCTCTGGTGCCTGGCCTCGCGCCGCCGTGTAT
CGCCCCGCCCTGGGCGGCAAGGCTGGCCCGGTCGGCACCAGTTGCGTGAGCGGAAAGATGGCCGCTTCCC
GGCCCTGCTGCAGGGAGCTCAAAATGGAGGACGCGGCGCTCGGGAGAGCGGGCGGGTGAGTCACCCACAC
AAAGGAAAAGGGCCTTTCCGTCCTCAGCCGTCGCTTCATGTGACTCCACGGAGTACCGGGCGCCGTCCAG
GCACCTCGATTAGTTCTCGAGCTTTTGGAGTACGTCGTCTTTAGGTTGGGGGGAGGGGTTTTATGCGATG
GAGTTTCCCCACACTGAGTGGGTGGAGACTGAAGTTAGGCCAGCTTGGCACTTGATGTAATTCTCCTTGG
AATTTGCCCTTTTTGAGTTTGGATCTTGGTTCATTCTCAAGCCTCAGACAGTGGTTCAAAGTTTTTTTCT
TCCATTTCAGGTGTCGTGAGGAATTGGATCCGCCACCATGGAAGATGCCAAAAACATTAAGAAGGGCCCA
GCGCCATTCTACCCACTCGAAGACGGGACCGCCGGCGAGCAGCTGCACAAAGCCATGAAGCGCTACGCCC
TGGTGCCCGGCACCATCGCCTTTACCGACGCACATATCGAGGTGGACATTACCTACGCCGAGTACTTCGA
GATGAGCGTTCGGCTGGCAGAAGCTATGAAGCGCTATGGGCTGAATACAAACCATCGGATCGTGGTGTGC
AGCGAGAATAGCTTGCAGTTCTTCATGCCCGTGTTGGGTGCCCTGTTCATCGGTGTGGCTGTGGCCCCAG
CTAACGACATCTACAACGAGCGCGAGCTGCTGAACAGCATGGGCATCAGCCAGCCCACCGTCGTATTCGT
GAGCAAGAAAGGGCTGCAAAAGATCCTCAACGTGCAAAAGAAGCTACCGATCATACAAAAGATCATCATC
ATGGATAGCAAGACCGACTACCAGGGCTTCCAAAGCATGTACACCTTCGTGACTTCCCATTTGCCACCCG
GCTTCAACGAGTACGACTTCGTGCCCGAGAGCTTCGACCGGGACAAAACCATCGCCCTGATCATGAACAG
TAGTGGCAGTACCGGATTGCCCAAGGGCGTAGCCCTACCGCACCGCACCGCTTGTGTCCGATTCAGTCAT
GCCCGCGACCCCATCTTCGGCAACCAGATCATCCCCGACACCGCTATCCTCAGCGTGGTGCCATTTCACC
ACGGCTTCGGCATGTTCACCACGCTGGGCTACTTGATCTGCGGCTTTCGGGTCGTGCTCATGTACCGCTT
CGAGGAGGAGCTATTCTTGCGCAGCTTGCAAGACTATAAGATTCAATCTGCCCTGCTGGTGCCCACACTA
TTTAGCTTCTTCGCTAAGAGCACTCTCATCGACAAGTACGACCTAAGCAACTTGCACGAGATCGCCAGCG
GCGGGGCGCCGCTCAGCAAGGAGGTAGGTGAGGCCGTGGCCAAACGCTTCCACCTACCAGGCATCCGCCA
GGGCTACGGCCTGACAGAAACAACCAGCGCCATTCTGATCACCCCCGAAGGGGACGACAAGCCTGGCGCA
GTAGGCAAGGTGGTGCCCTTCTTCGAGGCTAAGGTGGTGGACTTGGACACCGGTAAGACACTGGGTGTGA
ACCAGCGCGGCGAGCTGTGCGTCCGTGGCCCCATGATCATGAGCGGCTACGTTAACAACCCCGAGGCTAC
AAACGCTCTCATCGACAAGGACGGCTGGCTGCACAGCGGCGACATCGCCTACTGGGACGAGGACGAGCAC
TTCTTCATCGTGGACCGGCTGAAGAGCCTGATCAAATACAAGGGCTACCAGGTAGCCCCAGCCGAACTGG
AGAGCATCCTGCTGCAACACCCCAACATCTTCGACGCCGGGGTCGCCGGCCTGCCCGACGACGATGCCGG
CGAGCTGCCCGCCGCAGTCGTCGTGCTGGAACACGGTAAAACCATGACCGAGAAGGAGATCGTGGACTAT
GTGGCCAGCCAGGTTACAACCGCCAAGAAGCTGCGCGGTGGTGTTGTGTTCGTGGACGAGGTGCCTAAAG
GACTGACCGGCAAGTTGGACGCCCGCAAGATCCGCGAGATTCTCATTAAGGCCAAGAAGGGCGGCAAGAT
CGCCGTGAAGCTTGGAAGCGGAGCTACTAACTTCAGCCTGCTGAAGCAGGCTGGAGACGTGGAGGAGAAC
CCTGGACCTATGGAGAGCGACGAGAGCGGCCTGCCCGCCATGGAGATCGAGTGCCGCATCACCGGCACCC
TGAACGGCGTGGAGTTCGAGCTGGTGGGCGGCGGAGAGGGCACCCCCAAGCAGGGCCGCATGACCAACAA
GATGAAGAGCACCAAAGGCGCCCTGACCTTCAGCCCCTACCTGCTGAGCCACGTGATGGGCTACGGCTTC
TACCACTTCGGCACCTACCCCAGCGGCTACGAGAACCCCTTCCTGCACGCCATCAACAACGGCGGCTACA
CCAACACCCGCATCGAGAAGTACGAGGACGGCGGCGTGCTGCACGTGAGCTTCAGCTACCGCTACGAGGC
CGGCCGCGTGATCGGCGACTTCAAGGTGGTGGGCACCGGCTTCCCCGAGGACAGCGTGATCTTCACCGAC
AAGATCATCCGCAGCAACGCCACCGTGGAGCACCTGCACCCCATGGGCGATAACGTGCTGGTGGGCAGCT
TCGCCCGCACCTTCAGCCTGCGCGACGGCGGCTACTACAGCTTCGTGGTGGACAGCCACATGCACTTCAA
GAGCGCCATCCACCCCAGCATCCTGCAGAACGGGGGCCCCATGTTCGCCTTCCGCCGCGTGGAGGAGCTG
CACAGCAACACCGAGCTGGGCATCGTGGAGTACCAGCACGCCTTCAAGACCCCCATTGCCTTCGCCAGAT
CCCGCGCTCAGTCGTCCAATTCTGCCGTGGACGGCACCGCCGGACCCGGCTCCACCGGATCTCGCGTCGA
CGGCAGTGGAGAGGGCAGAGGAAGTCTGCTAACATGCGGTGACGTCGAGGAGAATCCTGGCCCAATGGCC
AAGCCTTTGTCTCAAGAAGAATCCACCCTCATTGAAAGAGCAACGGCTACAATCAACAGCATCCCCATCT
CTGAAGACTACAGCGTCGCCAGCGCAGCTCTCTCTAGCGACGGCCGCATCTTCACTGGTGTCAATGTATA
TCATTTTACTGGGGGACCTTGTGCAGAACTCGTGGTGCTGGGCACTGCTGCTGCTGCGGCAGCTGGCAAC
CTGACTTGTATCGTCGCGATCGGAAATGAGAACAGGGGCATCTTGAGCCCCTGCGGACGGTGCCGACAGG
TGCTTCTCGATCTGCATCCTGGGATCAAAGCCATAGTGAAGGACAGTGATGGACAGCCGACGGCAGTTGG
GATTCGTGAATTGCTGCCCTCTGGTTATGTGTGGGAGGGCTAAGAATTCGTCGACAATCAACCTCTGGAT
TACAAAATTTGTGAAAGATTGACTGGTATTCTTAACTATGTTGCTCCTTTTACGCTATGTGGATACGCTG
CTTTAATGCCTTTGTATCATGCTATTGCTTCCCGTATGGCTTTCATTTTCTCCTCCTTGTATAAATCCTG
GTTGCTGTCTCTTTATGAGGAGTTGTGGCCCGTTGTCAGGCAACGTGGCGTGGTGTGCACTGTGTTTGCT
GACGCAACCCCCACTGGTTGGGGCATTGCCACCACCTGTCAGCTCCTTTCCGGGACTTTCGCTTTCCCCC
TCCCTATTGCCACGGCGGAACTCATCGCCGCCTGCCTTGCCCGCTGCTGGACAGGGGCTCGGCTGTTGGG
CACTGACAATTCCGTGGTGTTGTCGGGGAAATCATCGTCCTTTCCTTGGCTGCTCGCCTGTGTTGCCACC
TGGATTCTGCGCGGGACGTCCTTCTGCTACGTCCCTTCGGCCCTCAATCCAGCGGACCTTCCTTCCCGCG
GCCTGCTGCCGGCTCTGCGGCCTCTTCCGCGTCTTCGCCTTCGCCCTCAGACGAGTCGGATCTCCCTTTG
GGCCGCCTCCCCGCCTGGTACCTTTAAGACCAATGACTTACAAGGCAGCTGTAGATCTTAGCCACTTTTT
AAAAGAAAAGGGGGGACTGGAAGGGCTAATTCACTCCCAACGAAGATAAGATCTGCTTTTTGCTTGTACT
GGGTCTCTCTGGTTAGACCAGATCTGAGCCTGGGAGCTCTCTGGCTAACTAGGGAACCCACTGCTTAAGC
CTCAATAAAGCTTGCCTTGAGTGCTTCAAGTAGTGTGTGCCCGTCTGTTGTGTGACTCTGGTAACTAGAG
ATCCCTCAGACCCTTTTAGTCAGTGTGGAAAATCTCTAGCAGTAGTAGTTCATGTCATCTTATTATTCAG
TATTTATAACTTGCAAAGAAATGAATATCAGAGAGTGAGAGGAACTTGTTTATTGCAGCTTATAATGGTT
ACAAATAAAGCAATAGCATCACAAATTTCACAAATAAAGCATTTTTTTCACTGCATTCTAGTTGTGGTTT
GTCCAAACTCATCAATGTATCTTATCATGTCTGGCTCTAGCTATCCCGCCCCTAACTCCGCCCATCCCGC
CCCTAACTCCGCCCAGTTCCGCCCATTCTCCGCCCCATGGCTGACTAATTTTTTTTATTTATGCAGAGGC
CGAGGCCGCCTCGGCCTCTGAGCTATTCCAGAAGTAGTGAGGAGGCTTTTTTGGAGGCCTAGACTTTTGC
AGAGACCAAATTCGTAATCATGTCATAGCTGTTTCCTGTGTGAAATTGTTATCCGCTCACAATTCCACAC
AACATACGAGCCGGAAGCATAAAGTGTAAAGCCTGGGGTGCCTAATGAGTGAGCTAACTCACATTAATTG
CGTTGCGCTCACTGCCCGCTTTCCAGTCGGGAAACCTGTCGTGCCAGCTGCATTAATGAATCGGCCAACG
CGCGGGGAGAGGCGGTTTGCGTATTGGGCGCTCTTCCGCTTCCTCGCTCACTGACTCGCTGCGCTCGGTC
GTTCGGCTGCGGCGAGCGGTATCAGCTCACTCAAAGGCGGTAATACGGTTATCCACAGAATCAGGGGATA
ACGCAGGAAAGAACATGTGAGCAAAAGGCCAGCAAAAGGCCAGGAACCGTAAAAAGGCCGCGTTGCTGGC
GTTTTTCCATAGGCTCCGCCCCCCTGACGAGCATCACAAAAATCGACGCTCAAGTCAGAGGTGGCGAAAC
CCGACAGGACTATAAAGATACCAGGCGTTTCCCCCTGGAAGCTCCCTCGTGCGCTCTCCTGTTCCGACCC
TGCCGCTTACCGGATACCTGTCCGCCTTTCTCCCTTCGGGAAGCGTGGCGCTTTCTCATAGCTCACGCTG
TAGGTATCTCAGTTCGGTGTAGGTCGTTCGCTCCAAGCTGGGCTGTGTGCACGAACCCCCCGTTCAGCCC
GACCGCTGCGCCTTATCCGGTAACTATCGTCTTGAGTCCAACCCGGTAAGACACGACTTATCGCCACTGG
CAGCAGCCACTGGTAACAGGATTAGCAGAGCGAGGTATGTAGGCGGTGCTACAGAGTTCTTGAAGTGGTG
GCCTAACTACGGCTACACTAGAAGAACAGTATTTGGTATCTGCGCTCTGCTGAAGCCAGTTACCTTCGGA
AAAAGAGTTGGTAGCTCTTGATCCGGCAAACAAACCACCGCTGGTAGCGGTGGTTTTTTTGTTTGCAAGC
AGCAGATTACGCGCAGAAAAAAAGGATCTCAAGAAGATCCTTTGATCTTTTCTACGGGGTCTGACGCTCA
GTGGAACGAAAACTCACGTTAAGGGATTTTGGTCATGAGATTATCAAAAAGGATCTTCACCTAGATCCTT
TTAAATTAAAAATGAAGTTTTAAATCAATCTAAAGTATATATGAGTAAACTTGGTCTGACAGTTACCAAT
GCTTAATCAGTGAGGCACCTATCTCAGCGATCTGTCTATTTCGTTCATCCATAGTTGCCTGACTCCCCGT
CGTGTAGATAACTACGATACGGGAGGGCTTACCATCTGGCCCCAGTGCTGCAATGATACCGCGAGACCCA
CGCTCACCGGCTCCAGATTTATCAGCAATAAACCAGCCAGCCGGAAGGGCCGAGCGCAGAAGTGGTCCTG
CAACTTTATCCGCCTCCATCCAGTCTATTAATTGTTGCCGGGAAGCTAGAGTAAGTAGTTCGCCAGTTAA
TAGTTTGCGCAACGTTGTTGCCATTGCTACAGGCATCGTGGTGTCACGCTCGTCGTTTGGTATGGCTTCA
TTCAGCTCCGGTTCCCAACGATCAAGGCGAGTTACATGATCCCCCATGTTGTGCAAAAAAGCGGTTAGCT
CCTTCGGTCCTCCGATCGTTGTCAGAAGTAAGTTGGCCGCAGTGTTATCACTCATGGTTATGGCAGCACT
GCATAATTCTCTTACTGTCATGCCATCCGTAAGATGCTTTTCTGTGACTGGTGAGTACTCAACCAAGTCA
TTCTGAGAATAGTGTATGCGGCGACCGAGTTGCTCTTGCCCGGCGTCAATACGGGATAATACCGCGCCAC
ATAGCAGAACTTTAAAAGTGCTCATCATTGGAAAACGTTCTTCGGGGCGAAAACTCTCAAGGATCTTACC
GCTGTTGAGATCCAGTTCGATGTAACCCACTCGTGCACCCAACTGATCTTCAGCATCTTTTACTTTCACC
AGCGTTTCTGGGTGAGCAAAAACAGGAAGGCAAAATGCCGCAAAAAAGGGAATAAGGGCGACACGGAAAT
GTTGAATACTCATACTCTTCCTTTTTCAATATTATTGAAGCATTTATCAGGGTTATTGTCTCATGAGCGG
ATACATATTTGAATGTATTTAGAAAAATAAACAAATAGGGGTTCCGCGCACATTTCCCCGAAAAGTGCCA
CCTGACGTCTAAGAAACCATTATTATCATGACATTAACCTATAAAAATAGGCGTATCACGAGGCCCTTTC
GTCTCGCGCGTTTCGGTGATGACGGTGAAAACCTCTGACACATGCAGCTCCCGGAGACGGTCACAGCTTG
TCTGTAAGCGGATGCCGGGAGCAGACAAGCCCGTCAGGGCGCGTCAGCGGGTGTTGGCGGGTGTCGGGGC
TGGCTTAACTATGCGGCATCAGAGCAGATTGTACTGAGAGTGCACCATATGCGGTGTGAAATACCGCACA
GATGCGTAAGGAGAAAATACCGCATCAGGCGCCATTCGCCATTCAGGCTGCGCAACTGTTGGGAAGGGCG
ATCGGTGCGGGCCTCTTCGCTATTACGCCAGCTGGCGAAAGGGGGATGTGCTGCAAGGCGATTAAGTTGG
GTAACGCCAGGGTTTTCCCAGTCACGACGTTGTAAAACGACGGCCAGTGCCAAGCTGACGCGTGTAGTCT
TATGCAATACTCTTGTAGTCTTGCAACATGGTAACGATGAGTTAGCAACATGCCTTACAAGGAGAGAAAA
AGCACCGTGCATGCCGATTGGTGGAAGTAAGGTGGTACGATCGTGCCTTATTAGGAAGGCAACAGACGGG
TCTGACATGGATTGGACGAACCACTGAATTGCCGCATTGCAGAGATATTGTATTTAAGTGCCTAGCTCGA
TACATAAACGGGTCTCTCTGGTTAGACCAGATCTGAGCCTGGGAGCTCTCTGGCTAACTAGGGAACCCAC
TGCTTAAGCCTCAATAAAGCTTGCCTTGAGTGCTTCAAGTAGTGTGTGCCCGTCTGTTGTGTGACTCTGG
TAACTAGAGATCCCTCAGACCCTTTTAGTCAGTGTGGAAAATCTCTAGCAGTGGCGCCCGAACAGGGACT
TGAAAGCGAAAGGGAAACCAGAGGAGCTCTCTCGACGCAGGACTCGGCTTGCTGAAGCGCGCACGGCAAG
AGGCGAGGGGCGGCGACTGGTGAGTACGCCAAAAATTTTGACTAGCGGAGGCTAGAAGGAGAGAGATGGG
TGCGAGAGCGTCAGTATTAAGCGGGGGAGAATTAGATCGCGATGGGAAAAAATTCGGTTAAGGCCAGGGG
GAAAGAAAAAATATAAATTAAAACATATAGTATGGGCAAGCAGGGAGCTAGAACGATTCGCAGTTAATCC
TGGCCTGTTAGAAACATCAGAAGGCTGTAGACAAATACTGGGACAGCTACAACCATCCCTTCAGACAGGA
TCAGAAGAACTTAGATCATTATATAATACAGTAGCAACCCTCTATTGTGTGCATCAAAGGATAGAGATAA
AAGACACCAAGGAAGCTTTAGACAAGATAGAGGAAGAGCAAAACAAAAGTAAGACCACCGCACAGCAAGC
GGCCACTGATCTTCAGACCTGGAGGAGGAGATATGAGGGACAATTGGAGAAGTGAATTATATAAATATAA
AGTAGTAAAAATTGAACCATTAGGAGTAGCACCCACCAAGGCAAAGAGAAGAGTGGTGCAGAGAGAAAAA
AGAGCAGTGGGAATAGGAGCTTTGTTCCTTGGGTTCTTGGGAGCAGCAGGAAGCACTATGGGCGCAGCGT
CAATGACGCTGACGGTACAGGCCAGACAATTATTGTCTGGTATAGTGCAGCAGCAGAACAATTTGCTGAG
GGCTATTGAGGCGCAACAGCATCTGTTGCAACTCACAGTCTGGGGCATCAAGCAGCTCCAGGCAAGAATC
CTGGCTGTGGAAAGATACCTAAAGGATCAACAGCTCCTGGGGATTTGGGGTTGCTCTGGAAAACTCATTT
GCACCACTGCTGTGCCTTGGAATGCTAGTTGGAGTAATAAATCTCTGGAACAGATTTGGAATCACACGAC
CTGGATGGAGTGGGACAGAGAAATTAACAATTACACAAGCTTAATACACTCCTTAATTGAAGAATCGCAA
AACCAGCAAGAAAAGAATGAACAAGAATTATTGGAATTAGATAAATGGGCAAGTTTGTGGAATTGGTTTA
ACATAACAAATTGGCTGTGGTATATAAAATTATTCATAATGATAGTAGGAGGCTTGGTAGGTTTAAGAAT
AGTTTTTGCTGTACTTTCTATAGTGAATAGAGTTAGGCAGGGATATTCACCATTATCGTTTCAGACCCAC
CTCCCAACCCCGAGGGGACCCGACAGGCCCGAAGGAATA
Features (pLannotate 1.2.2; 27 found; start..end, strand, type, name):
     75..191     +  misc_feature   cPPT/CTS: central polypurine tract and central termination sequence of HIV-1
    238..304     +  CDS            small t antigen (fragment): SV40 (simian virus 40) small t antigen
    311..1489    +  promoter       EF-1α promoter: strong constitutive promoter for human elongation factor EF-1α
   1508..3157    +  CDS            luciferase: firefly luciferase synthetic luc2 version of the luciferase gene
   3252..3916    +  CDS            CopGFP (fragment): green fluorescent protein 2 from Pontellina plumata, also known as ppluGFP2 (Shagin et al., 2004)
   4055..4453    +  CDS            BSD: blasticidin S deaminase; Aspergillus terreus BSD; confers resistance to blasticidin
   4466..5054    +  misc_feature   WPRE: woodchuck hepatitis virus posttranscriptional regulatory element
   5049..5156    +  CDS            nef (fragment): NEF_SIVS4 - Experimental evidence at protein level: Swiss-Prot protein existence level 1. Interferes with TCR signaling from the cell membrane. Interacts with CD247/TCRZ (TCR zeta chain) and exert potent down- regulation of cell surface TCR/CD3 complexes. From Simian immunodeficiency virus (isolate F236/smH4) (SIV-sm) (Simian immunodeficiency virus sooty mangabey monkey).
   5181..5361    +  LTR            5' LTR (truncated): truncated 5' long terminal repeat (LTR) from HIV-1
   5433..5554    +  polyA_signal   SV40 poly(A) signal: SV40 polyadenylation signal
   5594..5729    +  rep_origin     SV40 ori: SV40 origin of replication
   5786..5802    -  protein_bind   lac operator: The lac repressor binds to the lac operator to inhibit transcription in E. coli. This inhibition can be relieved by adding lactose or isopropyl-β-D-thiogalactopyranoside (IPTG). lac repressor encoded by lacI
   5810..5840    -  promoter       lac promoter: promoter for the E. coli lac operon
   5855..5876    -  protein_bind   CAP binding site: CAP binding activates transcription in the presence of cAMP. E. coli catabolite activator protein
   5889..5981    -  CDS            lacI (fragment): lac repressor; lacI; The lac repressor binds to the lac operator to inhibit transcription in E. coli. This inhibition can be relieved by adding lactose or isopropyl-β-D-thiogalactopyranoside (IPTG).
   6164..6752    -  rep_origin     ori: high-copy-number ColE1/pMB1/pBR322/pUC origin of replication
   6923..7783    -  CDS            AmpR: β-lactamase; bla; confers resistance to ampicillin, carbenicillin, and related antibiotics
   7784..7888    -  promoter       AmpR promoter: bla
   7983..8018    +  CDS            rop (fragment): Rop protein, which maintains plasmids at low copy number; rop
   8120..8219    +  misc_feature   bom (fragment): basis of mobility region from pBR322
   8225..8379    -  CDS            lacZα (fragment): LacZα fragment of β-galactosidase; lacZ fragment
   8393..8619    +  promoter       RSV promoter: Rous sarcoma virus enhancer/promoter
   8620..8800    +  LTR            5' LTR (truncated): truncated 5' long terminal repeat (LTR) from HIV-1
   8847..8972    +  misc_feature   HIV-1 Ψ: packaging signal of human immunodeficiency virus type 1
   8956..9294    +  CDS            HIV-1 gag (fragment): gag protein from human immunodeficiency virus 1; gag
   9465..9698    +  misc_feature   RRE: The Rev response element (RRE) of HIV-1 allows for Rev-dependent mRNA export from the nucleus to the cytoplasm.
  10075..56      +  CDS            Rev (fragment) (across the origin): human immunodeficiency virus 1 (HIV-1) Rev protein; rev; enhances nuclear export of unspliced and incompletely spliced viral mRNAs
