[The description below was written by a language model from this plasmid's Addgene catalogue record and pLannotate feature annotations shown in this document.]
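Description:
pCDH-EF1-Luc2-cG-BSD is a lentiviral transfer plasmid of about 10.1 kb built on the pCDH-EF1 backbone, designed to deliver a combined bioluminescent, fluorescent and drug-selectable cassette into mammalian cells. It is propagated in E. coli as a high-copy plasmid through a ColE1/pUC-type origin with ampicillin resistance (β-lactamase). Scattered small lac, rop, bom and lacZα fragments in the annotation are remnants of the bacterial backbone rather than functional parts.

The viral portion has a third-generation style layout. An RSV promoter fused to a truncated HIV-1 5' LTR drives production of the genomic RNA in packaging cells. It is followed by the Ψ packaging signal with an adjoining gag fragment, the Rev response element for Rev-dependent nuclear export, and the cPPT/CTS. Downstream of the cassette, the WPRE enhances transcript expression. The second truncated LTR annotation marks the 3' LTR, which is followed by an SV40 poly(A) signal and SV40 origin.

Within this frame, the human EF-1α promoter drives the synthetic firefly luciferase luc2, then copGFP from Pontellina plumata, then blasticidin S deaminase, all in the same orientation with no additional promoter annotated between them. The short unannotated gaps between the three reading frames suggest linker or self-cleaving peptide elements that would allow co-expression from one transcript, but the record does not identify them.

After packaging and transduction, cells can be enriched with blasticidin, checked or sorted by green fluorescence, and tracked by luciferase activity. This suits the construct to making stably labelled cell lines for reporter assays or bioluminescence imaging, although the record states the purpose only as expressing Luc2 and copGFP.
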