Addgene plasmid #124982: pCDH-EF1-Luc2-cG-BSD
Purpose: Express Luc2, copGFP
Depositing lab: Kazuhiro Oka. Depositing organization: Baylor College of Medicine.
Backbone
  Vector backbone: pCDH-EF1 (Addgene #72266)
  Vector type: Lentiviral
  Selectable markers: Blasticidin
Growth in bacteria
  Bacterial resistance: Ampicillin, 100 μg/mL
  Growth temperature: 37°C
  Growth strain: NEB Stable
  Copy number: High Copy
Gene/Insert
  Gene/Insert name: Luc2, copGFP
  Species: Synthetic
  Promoter: EF1-alpha
  Cloning method: Restriction Enzyme; 5′ cloning site Unknown (unknown if destroyed)
Terms and licenses: Academic/Nonprofit Terms; Industry Terms: Not Available to Industry
How to cite: pCDH-EF1-Luc2-cG-BSD was a gift from Kazuhiro Oka (Addgene plasmid # 124982 ; http://n2t.net/addgene:124982 ; RRID:Addgene_124982)
